Addgene plasmid #207791: pX330-PITCh-GOLGA2
Purpose: Expresses SpCas9, the PITCh gRNA, and a sgRNA targeting the N-terminus of GOLGA2 for knock-in.
Depositing lab: Laurence Pelletier. Publication: qTAG: an adaptable plasmid scaffold for CRISPR-based endogenous tagging. Philip R, Sharma A, Matellan L, Erpf AC, Hsu WH, Tkach JM, Wyatt HDM, Pelletier L. EMBO J. 2024 Dec 12. doi: 10.1038/s44318-024-00337-5. PubMed 39668248.
Backbone
  Vector backbone: pX330-BbsI-PITCh
  Backbone manufacturer: Addgene #127875
  Backbone size w/o insert (bp): 8947
  Vector type: Mammalian Expression, CRISPR
Growth in bacteria
  Bacterial resistance: Ampicillin, 100 μg/mL
  Growth temperature: 37°C
  Growth strain: DH5alpha
  Copy number: Low Copy
Gene/Insert
  Gene/Insert name: sgRNA Targeting N-terminus of GOLGA2 (alt name: GOLGA2)
  gRNA/shRNA sequence: TCGGGTTTCTTCCGACATCG
  Species: H. sapiens (human)
  Insert size (bp): 20
  Entrez Gene: GOLGA2 (a.k.a. DEDHMB, GM130)
  Promoter: U6
  Cloning method: Unknown
  Sequencing primers: 5′ GCCTTTTTACGGTTCCTGGC
Terms and licenses: Academic/Nonprofit Terms; Industry Terms: Not Available to Industry
Depositor comments: Please visit https://www.biorxiv.org/content/10.1101/2023.11.01.565029v3 for bioRxiv preprint.
How to cite: pX330-PITCh-GOLGA2 was a gift from Laurence Pelletier (Addgene plasmid # 207791 ; http://n2t.net/addgene:207791 ; RRID:Addgene_207791)
