[The description below was written by a language model from this plasmid's Addgene catalogue record and pLannotate feature annotations shown in this document.]
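Description:
pX330-PITCh-GOLGA2 is an all-in-one mammalian CRISPR expression plasmid built on the pX330-BbsI-PITCh backbone. It delivers Streptococcus pyogenes Cas9 together with two guide RNAs for knock-in at the human GOLGA2 (GM130) locus. It is propagated in E. coli under ampicillin selection (AmpR/β-lactamase with its own promoter) from a ColE1/pUC-type origin. The catalogue lists it as low copy, although the annotation tool describes that origin as high-copy. An f1 phage origin, small bom and rop fragments, and a single AAV2 ITR left over from the pX330 lineage are also annotated. No mammalian selection marker appears in the feature table.

Cas9 is driven by a hybrid CBh-type promoter made up of a CMV enhancer, the chicken β-actin promoter and a hybrid CBA/MVM intron. The coding sequence is annotated as contiguous N- and C-terminal portions, followed by a C-terminal nucleoplasmin NLS and a bGH polyadenylation signal. Two tandem human U6 (RNA polymerase III) cassettes, each with an SpCas9 gRNA scaffold, supply the guides. According to the record, one carries a 20-nt spacer targeting the N-terminal coding region of GOLGA2 and the other carries the generic PITCh gRNA; the feature table does not indicate which cassette holds which.

In the PITCh approach, the locus-specific guide cuts the genome while the PITCh guide cuts a co-transfected donor plasmid. This releases a cassette flanked by short microhomologies, which integrates by microhomology-mediated end joining. The plasmid was deposited as part of the qTAG endogenous tagging toolkit and is intended for use with a matching donor to tag the N-terminus of the Golgi protein GOLGA2. The donor is not part of this record.
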