Features (pLannotate 1.2.2; 21 found; start..end, strand, type, name):
      8..293     +  enhancer       CMV enhancer: human cytomegalovirus immediate early enhancer; contains an 18-bp deletion relative to the standard CMV enhancer
    295..572     +  promoter       chicken β-actin promoter: No description available
    573..800     +  intron         hybrid intron: hybrid between chicken β-actin (CBA) and minute virus of mice (MMV) introns (Gray et al., 2011)
    938..2539    +  CDS            Cas9(N): N-terminal portion of Streptococcus pyogenes Cas9 (Zetsche et al., 2015)
   2540..5038    +  CDS            Cas9(C): C-terminal portion of Streptococcus pyogenes Cas9 (Zetsche et al., 2015)
   5039..5086    +  CDS            nucleoplasmin NLS: bipartite nuclear localization signal from nucleoplasmin
   5120..5231    +  polyA_signal   bGH poly(A) signal: bovine growth hormone polyadenylation signal
   5336..5476    +  repeat_region  AAV2 ITR: inverted terminal repeat of adeno-associated virus serotype 2 inverted
   5481..5532    -  misc_feature   bom (fragment): basis of mobility region from pBR322
   5551..6006    +  rep_origin     f1 ori (sequence partly withheld): f1 bacteriophage origin of replication; arrow indicates direction of (+) strand synthesis
   6007..6056    -  misc_feature   bom (fragment): basis of mobility region from pBR322
   6158..6193    -  CDS            rop (fragment): Rop protein, which maintains plasmids at low copy number; rop
   6288..6392    +  promoter       AmpR promoter: bla
   6393..7253    +  CDS            AmpR: β-lactamase; bla; confers resistance to ampicillin, carbenicillin, and related antibiotics
   7424..8012    +  rep_origin     ori: high-copy-number ColE1/pMB1/pBR322/pUC origin of replication
   8074..8314    +  promoter       U6 promoter: RNA polymerase III promoter for human U6 snRNA
   8344..8419    +  misc_RNA       gRNA scaffold: guide RNA scaffold for the Streptococcus pyogenes CRISPR/Cas9 system
   8426..8469    +  misc_RNA       gRNA scaffold (fragment): guide RNA scaffold for the Streptococcus pyogenes CRISPR/Cas9 system
   8517..8757    +  promoter       U6 promoter: RNA polymerase III promoter for human U6 snRNA
   8786..8861    +  misc_RNA       gRNA scaffold: guide RNA scaffold for the Streptococcus pyogenes CRISPR/Cas9 system
   8868..8911    +  misc_RNA       gRNA scaffold (fragment): guide RNA scaffold for the Streptococcus pyogenes CRISPR/Cas9 system
>Addgene plasmid #207791 | pX330-PITCh-GOLGA2 | addgene full sequence | sequence record 416381 | Addgene NGS Result
AGGTACCCGTTACATAACTTACGGTAAATGGCCCGCCTGGCTGACCGCCCAACGACCCCCGCCCATTGAC
GTCAATAGTAACGCCAATAGGGACTTTCCATTGACGTCAATGGGTGGAGTATTTACGGTAAACTGCCCAC
TTGGCAGTACATCAAGTGTATCATATGCCAAGTACGCCCCCTATTGACGTCAATGACGGTAAATGGCCCG
CCTGGCATTGTGCCCAGTACATGACCTTATGGGACTTTCCTACTTGGCAGTACATCTACGTATTAGTCAT
CGCTATTACCATGGTCGAGGTGAGCCCCACGTTCTGCTTCACTCTCCCCATCTCCCCCCCCTCCCCACCC
CCAATTTTGTATTTATTTATTTTTTAATTATTTTGTGCAGCGATGGGGGCGGGGGGGGGGGGGGGGCGCG
CGCCAGGCGGGGCGGGGCGGGGCGAGGGGCGGGGCGGGGCGAGGCGGAGAGGTGCGGCGGCAGCCAATCA
GAGCGGCGCGCTCCGAAAGTTTCCTTTTATGGCGAGGCGGCGGCGGCGGCGGCCCTATAAAAAGCGAAGC
GCGCGGCGGGCGGGAGTCGCTGCGCGCTGCCTTCGCCCCGTGCCCCGCTCCGCCGCCGCCTCGCGCCGCC
CGCCCCGGCTCTGACTGACCGCGTTACTCCCACAGGTGAGCGGGCGGGACGGCCCTTCTCCTCCGGGCTG
TAATTAGCTGAGCAAGAGGTAAGGGTTTAAGGGATGGTTGGTTGGTGGGGTATTAATGTTTAATTACCTG
GAGCACCTGCCTGAAATCACTTTTTTTCAGGTTGGACCGGTGCCACCATGGACTATAAGGACCACGACGG
AGACTACAAGGATCATGATATTGATTACAAAGACGATGACGATAAGATGGCCCCAAAGAAGAAGCGGAAG
GTCGGTATCCACGGAGTCCCAGCAGCCGACAAGAAGTACAGCATCGGCCTGGACATCGGCACCAACTCTG
TGGGCTGGGCCGTGATCACCGACGAGTACAAGGTGCCCAGCAAGAAATTCAAGGTGCTGGGCAACACCGA
CCGGCACAGCATCAAGAAGAACCTGATCGGAGCCCTGCTGTTCGACAGCGGCGAAACAGCCGAGGCCACC
CGGCTGAAGAGAACCGCCAGAAGAAGATACACCAGACGGAAGAACCGGATCTGCTATCTGCAAGAGATCT
TCAGCAACGAGATGGCCAAGGTGGACGACAGCTTCTTCCACAGACTGGAAGAGTCCTTCCTGGTGGAAGA
GGATAAGAAGCACGAGCGGCACCCCATCTTCGGCAACATCGTGGACGAGGTGGCCTACCACGAGAAGTAC
CCCACCATCTACCACCTGAGAAAGAAACTGGTGGACAGCACCGACAAGGCCGACCTGCGGCTGATCTATC
TGGCCCTGGCCCACATGATCAAGTTCCGGGGCCACTTCCTGATCGAGGGCGACCTGAACCCCGACAACAG
CGACGTGGACAAGCTGTTCATCCAGCTGGTGCAGACCTACAACCAGCTGTTCGAGGAAAACCCCATCAAC
GCCAGCGGCGTGGACGCCAAGGCCATCCTGTCTGCCAGACTGAGCAAGAGCAGACGGCTGGAAAATCTGA
TCGCCCAGCTGCCCGGCGAGAAGAAGAATGGCCTGTTCGGAAACCTGATTGCCCTGAGCCTGGGCCTGAC
CCCCAACTTCAAGAGCAACTTCGACCTGGCCGAGGATGCCAAACTGCAGCTGAGCAAGGACACCTACGAC
GACGACCTGGACAACCTGCTGGCCCAGATCGGCGACCAGTACGCCGACCTGTTTCTGGCCGCCAAGAACC
TGTCCGACGCCATCCTGCTGAGCGACATCCTGAGAGTGAACACCGAGATCACCAAGGCCCCCCTGAGCGC
CTCTATGATCAAGAGATACGACGAGCACCACCAGGACCTGACCCTGCTGAAAGCTCTCGTGCGGCAGCAG
CTGCCTGAGAAGTACAAAGAGATTTTCTTCGACCAGAGCAAGAACGGCTACGCCGGCTACATTGACGGCG
GAGCCAGCCAGGAAGAGTTCTACAAGTTCATCAAGCCCATCCTGGAAAAGATGGACGGCACCGAGGAACT
GCTCGTGAAGCTGAACAGAGAGGACCTGCTGCGGAAGCAGCGGACCTTCGACAACGGCAGCATCCCCCAC
CAGATCCACCTGGGAGAGCTGCACGCCATTCTGCGGCGGCAGGAAGATTTTTACCCATTCCTGAAGGACA
ACCGGGAAAAGATCGAGAAGATCCTGACCTTCCGCATCCCCTACTACGTGGGCCCTCTGGCCAGGGGAAA
CAGCAGATTCGCCTGGATGACCAGAAAGAGCGAGGAAACCATCACCCCCTGGAACTTCGAGGAAGTGGTG
GACAAGGGCGCTTCCGCCCAGAGCTTCATCGAGCGGATGACCAACTTCGATAAGAACCTGCCCAACGAGA
AGGTGCTGCCCAAGCACAGCCTGCTGTACGAGTACTTCACCGTGTATAACGAGCTGACCAAAGTGAAATA
CGTGACCGAGGGAATGAGAAAGCCCGCCTTCCTGAGCGGCGAGCAGAAAAAGGCCATCGTGGACCTGCTG
TTCAAGACCAACCGGAAAGTGACCGTGAAGCAGCTGAAAGAGGACTACTTCAAGAAAATCGAGTGCTTCG
ACTCCGTGGAAATCTCCGGCGTGGAAGATCGGTTCAACGCCTCCCTGGGCACATACCACGATCTGCTGAA
AATTATCAAGGACAAGGACTTCCTGGACAATGAGGAAAACGAGGACATTCTGGAAGATATCGTGCTGACC
CTGACACTGTTTGAGGACAGAGAGATGATCGAGGAACGGCTGAAAACCTATGCCCACCTGTTCGACGACA
AAGTGATGAAGCAGCTGAAGCGGCGGAGATACACCGGCTGGGGCAGGCTGAGCCGGAAGCTGATCAACGG
CATCCGGGACAAGCAGTCCGGCAAGACAATCCTGGATTTCCTGAAGTCCGACGGCTTCGCCAACAGAAAC
TTCATGCAGCTGATCCACGACGACAGCCTGACCTTTAAAGAGGACATCCAGAAAGCCCAGGTGTCCGGCC
AGGGCGATAGCCTGCACGAGCACATTGCCAATCTGGCCGGCAGCCCCGCCATTAAGAAGGGCATCCTGCA
GACAGTGAAGGTGGTGGACGAGCTCGTGAAAGTGATGGGCCGGCACAAGCCCGAGAACATCGTGATCGAA
ATGGCCAGAGAGAACCAGACCACCCAGAAGGGACAGAAGAACAGCCGCGAGAGAATGAAGCGGATCGAAG
AGGGCATCAAAGAGCTGGGCAGCCAGATCCTGAAAGAACACCCCGTGGAAAACACCCAGCTGCAGAACGA
GAAGCTGTACCTGTACTACCTGCAGAATGGGCGGGATATGTACGTGGACCAGGAACTGGACATCAACCGG
CTGTCCGACTACGATGTGGACCATATCGTGCCTCAGAGCTTTCTGAAGGACGACTCCATCGACAACAAGG
TGCTGACCAGAAGCGACAAGAACCGGGGCAAGAGCGACAACGTGCCCTCCGAAGAGGTCGTGAAGAAGAT
GAAGAACTACTGGCGGCAGCTGCTGAACGCCAAGCTGATTACCCAGAGAAAGTTCGACAATCTGACCAAG
GCCGAGAGAGGCGGCCTGAGCGAACTGGATAAGGCCGGCTTCATCAAGAGACAGCTGGTGGAAACCCGGC
AGATCACAAAGCACGTGGCACAGATCCTGGACTCCCGGATGAACACTAAGTACGACGAGAATGACAAGCT
GATCCGGGAAGTGAAAGTGATCACCCTGAAGTCCAAGCTGGTGTCCGATTTCCGGAAGGATTTCCAGTTT
TACAAAGTGCGCGAGATCAACAACTACCACCACGCCCACGACGCCTACCTGAACGCCGTCGTGGGAACCG
CCCTGATCAAAAAGTACCCTAAGCTGGAAAGCGAGTTCGTGTACGGCGACTACAAGGTGTACGACGTGCG
GAAGATGATCGCCAAGAGCGAGCAGGAAATCGGCAAGGCTACCGCCAAGTACTTCTTCTACAGCAACATC
ATGAACTTTTTCAAGACCGAGATTACCCTGGCCAACGGCGAGATCCGGAAGCGGCCTCTGATCGAGACAA
ACGGCGAAACCGGGGAGATCGTGTGGGATAAGGGCCGGGATTTTGCCACCGTGCGGAAAGTGCTGAGCAT
GCCCCAAGTGAATATCGTGAAAAAGACCGAGGTGCAGACAGGCGGCTTCAGCAAAGAGTCTATCCTGCCC
AAGAGGAACAGCGATAAGCTGATCGCCAGAAAGAAGGACTGGGACCCTAAGAAGTACGGCGGCTTCGACA
GCCCCACCGTGGCCTATTCTGTGCTGGTGGTGGCCAAAGTGGAAAAGGGCAAGTCCAAGAAACTGAAGAG
TGTGAAAGAGCTGCTGGGGATCACCATCATGGAAAGAAGCAGCTTCGAGAAGAATCCCATCGACTTTCTG
GAAGCCAAGGGCTACAAAGAAGTGAAAAAGGACCTGATCATCAAGCTGCCTAAGTACTCCCTGTTCGAGC
TGGAAAACGGCCGGAAGAGAATGCTGGCCTCTGCCGGCGAACTGCAGAAGGGAAACGAACTGGCCCTGCC
CTCCAAATATGTGAACTTCCTGTACCTGGCCAGCCACTATGAGAAGCTGAAGGGCTCCCCCGAGGATAAT
GAGCAGAAACAGCTGTTTGTGGAACAGCACAAGCACTACCTGGACGAGATCATCGAGCAGATCAGCGAGT
TCTCCAAGAGAGTGATCCTGGCCGACGCTAATCTGGACAAAGTGCTGTCCGCCTACAACAAGCACCGGGA
TAAGCCCATCAGAGAGCAGGCCGAGAATATCATCCACCTGTTTACCCTGACCAATCTGGGAGCCCCTGCC
GCCTTCAAGTACTTTGACACCACCATCGACCGGAAGAGGTACACCAGCACCAAAGAGGTGCTGGACGCCA
CCCTGATCCACCAGAGCATCACCGGCCTGTACGAGACACGGATCGACCTGTCTCAGCTGGGAGGCGACAA
AAGGCCGGCGGCCACGAAAAAGGCCGGCCAGGCAAAAAAGAAAAAGTAAGAATTCCTAGAGCTCGCTGAT
CAGCCTCGACTGTGCCTTCTAGTTGCCAGCCATCTGTTGTTTGCCCCTCCCCCGTGCCTTCCTTGACCCT
GGAAGGTGCCACTCCCACTGTCCTTTCCTAATAAAATGAGGAAATTGCATCGCATTGTCTGAGTAGGTGT
CATTCTATTCTGGGGGGTGGGGTGGGGCAGGACAGCAAGGGGGAGGATTGGGAAGAGAATAGCAGGCATG
CTGGGGAGCGGCCGCAGGAACCCCTAGTGATGGAGTTGGCCACTCCCTCTCTGCGCGCTCGCTCGCTCAC
TGAGGCCGGGCGACCAAAGGTCGCCCGACGCCCGGGCTTTGCCCGGGCGGCCTCAGTGAGCGAGCGAGCG
CGCAGCTGCCTGCAGGGGCGCCTGATGCGGTATTTTCTCCTTACGCATCTGTGCGGTATTTCACACCGCA
TA
[95 nt withheld, positions 5533-5627]
T
[46 nt withheld, positions 5629-5674]
C
[141 nt withheld, positions 5676-5816]
CCTTTGACGTTGGAGTCCACGTTCTTT
[37 nt withheld, positions 5844-5880]
ACTCTATCTCGGGCTATTCTTTTGATTTATAAGGGATTTTGCCGATTTCGGTCTATTGGTTAAAAAATGA
GCTGATTTAACAAAAATTTAACGCGAATTTTAACAAAATATTAACGTTTACAATTTTATGGTGCACTCTC
AGTACAATCTGCTCTGATGCCGCATAGTTAAGCCAGCCCCGACACCCGCCAACACCCGCTGACGCGCCCT
GACGGGCTTGTCTGCTCCCGGCATCCGCTTACAGACAAGCTGTGACCGTCTCCGGGAGCTGCATGTGTCA
GAGGTTTTCACCGTCATCACCGAAACGCGCGAGACGAAAGGGCCTCGTGATACGCCTATTTTTATAGGTT
AATGTCATGATAATAATGGTTTCTTAGACGTCAGGTGGCACTTTTCGGGGAAATGTGCGCGGAACCCCTA
TTTGTTTATTTTTCTAAATACATTCAAATATGTATCCGCTCATGAGACAATAACCCTGATAAATGCTTCA
ATAATATTGAAAAAGGAAGAGTATGAGTATTCAACATTTCCGTGTCGCCCTTATTCCCTTTTTTGCGGCA
TTTTGCCTTCCTGTTTTTGCTCACCCAGAAACGCTGGTGAAAGTAAAAGATGCTGAAGATCAGTTGGGTG
CACGAGTGGGTTACATCGAACTGGATCTCAACAGCGGTAAGATCCTTGAGAGTTTTCGCCCCGAAGAACG
TTTTCCAATGATGAGCACTTTTAAAGTTCTGCTATGTGGCGCGGTATTATCCCGTATTGACGCCGGGCAA
GAGCAACTCGGTCGCCGCATACACTATTCTCAGAATGACTTGGTTGAGTACTCACCAGTCACAGAAAAGC
ATCTTACGGATGGCATGACAGTAAGAGAATTATGCAGTGCTGCCATAACCATGAGTGATAACACTGCGGC
CAACTTACTTCTGACAACGATCGGAGGACCGAAGGAGCTAACCGCTTTTTTGCACAACATGGGGGATCAT
GTAACTCGCCTTGATCGTTGGGAACCGGAGCTGAATGAAGCCATACCAAACGACGAGCGTGACACCACGA
TGCCTGTAGCAATGGCAACAACGTTGCGCAAACTATTAACTGGCGAACTACTTACTCTAGCTTCCCGGCA
ACAATTAATAGACTGGATGGAGGCGGATAAAGTTGCAGGACCACTTCTGCGCTCGGCCCTTCCGGCTGGC
TGGTTTATTGCTGATAAATCTGGAGCCGGTGAGCGTGGAAGCCGCGGTATCATTGCAGCACTGGGGCCAG
ATGGTAAGCCCTCCCGTATCGTAGTTATCTACACGACGGGGAGTCAGGCAACTATGGATGAACGAAATAG
ACAGATCGCTGAGATAGGTGCCTCACTGATTAAGCATTGGTAACTGTCAGACCAAGTTTACTCATATATA
CTTTAGATTGATTTAAAACTTCATTTTTAATTTAAAAGGATCTAGGTGAAGATCCTTTTTGATAATCTCA
TGACCAAAATCCCTTAACGTGAGTTTTCGTTCCACTGAGCGTCAGACCCCGTAGAAAAGATCAAAGGATC
TTCTTGAGATCCTTTTTTTCTGCGCGTAATCTGCTGCTTGCAAACAAAAAAACCACCGCTACCAGCGGTG
GTTTGTTTGCCGGATCAAGAGCTACCAACTCTTTTTCCGAAGGTAACTGGCTTCAGCAGAGCGCAGATAC
CAAATACTGTTCTTCTAGTGTAGCCGTAGTTAGGCCACCACTTCAAGAACTCTGTAGCACCGCCTACATA
CCTCGCTCTGCTAATCCTGTTACCAGTGGCTGCTGCCAGTGGCGATAAGTCGTGTCTTACCGGGTTGGAC
TCAAGACGATAGTTACCGGATAAGGCGCAGCGGTCGGGCTGAACGGGGGGTTCGTGCACACAGCCCAGCT
TGGAGCGAACGACCTACACCGAACTGAGATACCTACAGCGTGAGCTATGAGAAAGCGCCACGCTTCCCGA
AGGGAGAAAGGCGGACAGGTATCCGGTAAGCGGCAGGGTCGGAACAGGAGAGCGCACGAGGGAGCTTCCA
GGGGGAAACGCCTGGTATCTTTATAGTCCTGTCGGGTTTCGCCACCTCTGACTTGAGCGTCGATTTTTGT
GATGCTCGTCAGGGGGGCGGAGCCTATGGAAAAACGCCAGCAACGCGGCCTTTTTACGGTTCCTGGCCTT
TTGCTGGCCTTTTGCTCACATGTGAGGGCCTATTTCCCATGATTCCTTCATATTTGCATATACGATACAA
GGCTGTTAGAGAGATAATTGGAATTAATTTGACTGTAAACACAAAGATATTAGTACAAAATACGTGACGT
AGAAAGTAATAATTTCTTGGGTAGTTTGCAGTTTTAAAATTATGTTTTAAAATGGACTATCATATGCTTA
CCGTAACTTGAAAGTATTTCGATTTCTTGGCTTTATATATCTTGTGGAAAGGACGAAACACCGTCGGGTT
TCTTCCGACATCGGTTTTAGAGCTAGAAATAGCAAGTTAAAATAAGGCTAGTCCGTTATCAACTTGAAAA
AGTGGCACCGAGTCGGTGCTTTTTTGTTTTAGAGCTAGAAATAGCAAGTTAAAATAAGGCTAGTCCGTTT
TTAGCGCGTGCGCCAATTCTGCAGACAAATGGCTCTAGAGGCATGTGAGGGCCTATTTCCCATGATTCCT
TCATATTTGCATATACGATACAAGGCTGTTAGAGAGATAATTGGAATTAATTTGACTGTAAACACAAAGA
TATTAGTACAAAATACGTGACGTAGAAAGTAATAATTTCTTGGGTAGTTTGCAGTTTTAAAATTATGTTT
TAAAATGGACTATCATATGCTTACCGTAACTTGAAAGTATTTCGATTTCTTGGCTTTATATATCTTGTGG
AAAGGACGAAACACCGCATCGTACGCGTACGTGTTGTTTTAGAGCTAGAAATAGCAAGTTAAAATAAGGC
TAGTCCGTTATCAACTTGAAAAAGTGGCACCGAGTCGGTGCTTTTTTGTTTTAGAGCTAGAAATAGCAAG
TTAAAATAAGGCTAGTCCGTTTTTAGCGCGTGCGCCAATTCTGCAGACAAATGGCTCTAG
